>Addgene plasmid #197148 | pcDNA3-ApoE4 | addgene full sequence | sequence record 388019 | Addgene NGS Result
TGCCACCTGACGTCGACGGATCGGGAGATCTCCCGATCCCCTATGGTGCACTCTCAGTACAATCTGCTCT
GATGCCGCATAGTTAAGCCAGTATCTGCTCCCTGCTTGTGTGTTGGAGGTCGCTGAGTAGTGCGCGAGCA
AAATTTAAGCTACAACAAGGCAAGGCTTGACCGACAATTGCATGAAGAATCTGCTTAGGGTTAGGCGTTT
TGCGCTGCTTCGCGATGTACGGGCCAGATATACGCGTTGACATTGATTATTGACTAGTTATTAATAGTAA
TCAATTACGGGGTCATTAGTTCATAGCCCATATATGGAGTTCCGCGTTACATAACTTACGGTAAATGGCC
CGCCTGGCTGACCGCCCAACGACCCCCGCCCATTGACGTCAATAATGACGTATGTTCCCATAGTAACGCC
AATAGGGACTTTCCATTGACGTCAATGGGTGGAGTATTTACGGTAAACTGCCCACTTGGCAGTACATCAA
GTGTATCATATGCCAAGTACGCCCCCTATTGACGTCAATGACGGTAAATGGCCCGCCTGGCATTATGCCC
AGTACATGACCTTATGGGACTTTCCTACTTGGCAGTACATCTACGTATTAGTCATCGCTATTACCATGGT
GATGCGGTTTTGGCAGTACATCAATGGGCGTGGATAGCGGTTTGACTCACGGGGATTTCCAAGTCTCCAC
CCCATTGACGTCAATGGGAGTTTGTTTTGGCACCAAAATCAACGGGACTTTCCAAAATGTCGTAACAACT
CCGCCCCATTGACGCAAATGGGCGGTAGGCGTGTACGGTGGGAGGTCTATATAAGCAGAGCTCTCTGGCT
AACTAGAGAACCCACTGCTTACTGGCTTATCGAAATTAATACGACTCACTATAGGGAGACCCAAGCTTGG
TACCCGGGGCCTTCCCCAGGAGCCGACTGGCGGGATCCCGCGGGATCCCGCCAATCACAGGCAGGAAGAT
GAAGGTTCTGTGGGCTGCGTTGCTGGTCACATTCCTGGCAGGATGCCAGGCCAAGGTGGAGCAAGCGGTG
GAGACAGAGCCGGAGCCCGAGCTGCGCCAGCAGACCGAGTGGCAGAGCGGCCAGCGCTGGGAACTGGCAC
TGGGTCGCTTTTGGGATTACCTGCGCTGGGTGCAGACACTGTCTGAGCAGGTGCAGGAGGAGCTGCTCAG
CTCCCAGGTCACCCAGGAACTGAGGGCGCTGATGGACGAGACCATGAAGGAGTTGAAGGCCTACAAATCG
GAACTGGAGGAACAACTGACCCCGGTGGCGGAGGAGACGCGGGCACGGCTGTCCAAGGAGCTGCAGGCGG
CGCAGGCCCGGCTGGGCGCGGACATGGAGGACGTGCGCGGCCGCCTGGTGCAGTACCGCGGCGAGGTGCA
GGCCATGCTCGGCCAGAGCACCGAGGAGCTGCGGGTGCGCCTCGCCTCCCACCTGCGCAAGCTGCGTAAG
CGGCTCCTCCGCGATGCCGATGACCTGCAGAAGCGCCTGGCAGTGTACCAGGCCGGGGCCCGCGAGGGCG
CCGAGCGCGGCCTCAGCGCCATCCGCGAGCGCCTGGGGCCCCTGGTGGAACAGGGCCGCGTGCGGGCCGC
CACTGTGGGCTCCCTGGCCGGCCAGCCGCTACAGGAGCGGGCCCAGGCCTGGGGCGAGCGGCTGCGCGCG
CGGATGGAGGAGATGGGCAGCCGGACCCGCGACCGCCTGGACGAGGTGAAGGAGCAGGTGGCGGAGGTGC
GCGCCAAGCTGGAGGAGCAGGCCCAGCAGATACGCCTGCAGGCCGAGGCCTTCCAGGCCCGCCTCAAGAG
CTGGTTCGAGCCCCTGGTGGAAGACATGCAGCGCCAGTGGGCCGGGCTGGTGGAGAAGGTGCAGGCTGCC
GTGGGCACCAGCGCCGCCCCTGTGCCCAGCGACAATCACTGAACGCCGAAGCCTGCAGCCATGCGACCCC
ACGCCACCCCGTGCCTCCTGCCTCCGCGCAGCCTGCAGCGGGAGACCCTGTCCCCGCCCCAGCCGTCCTC
CTGGGGTGGACCCTAGTTTAATAAAGATTCCCGGGGATCCTCTAGAGGGCCCTATTCTATAGTGTCACCT
AAATGCTAGAGCTCGCTGATCAGCCTCGACTGTGCCTTCTAGTTGCCAGCCATCTGTTGTTTGCCCCTCC
CCCGTGCCTTCCTTGACCCTGGAAGGTGCCACTCCCACTGTCCTTTCCTAATAAAATGAGGAAATTGCAT
CGCATTGTCTGAGTAGGTGTCATTCTATTCTGGGGGGTGGGGTGGGGCAGGACAGCAAGGGGGAGGATTG
GGAAGACAATAGCAGGCATGCTGGGGATGCGGTGGGCTCTATGGCTTCTGAGGCGGAAAGAACCAGCTGG
GGCTCTAGGGGGTATCCCC
[124 nt withheld, positions 2400-2523]
C
[91 nt withheld, positions 2525-2615]
A
[49 nt withheld, positions 2617-2665]
CCTTTGACGTTGGAGTCCACGTTCTTT
[37 nt withheld, positions 2693-2729]
ACCCTATCTCGGTCTATTCTTTTGATTTATAAGGGATTTTGCCGATTTCGGCCTATTGGTTAAAAAATGA
GCTGATTTAACAAAAATTTAACGCGAATTAATTCTGTGGAATGTGTGTCAGTTAGGGTGTGGAAAGTCCC
CAGGCTCCCCAGCAGGCAGAAGTATGCAAAGCATGCATCTCAATTAGTCAGCAACCAGGTGTGGAAAGTC
CCCAGGCTCCCCAGCAGGCAGAAGTATGCAAAGCATGCATCTCAATTAGTCAGCAACCATAGTCCCGCCC
CTAACTCCGCCCATCCCGCCCCTAACTCCGCCCAGTTCCGCCCATTCTCCGCCCCATGGCTGACTAATTT
TTTTTATTTATGCAGAGGCCGAGGCCGCCTCTGCCTCTGAGCTATTCCAGAAGTAGTGAGGAGGCTTTTT
TGGAGGCCTAGGCTTTTGCAAAAAGCTCCCGGGAGCTTGTATATCCATTTTCGGATCTGATCAAGAGACA
GGATGAGGATCGTTTCGCATGATTGAACAAGATGGATTGCACGCAGGTTCTCCGGCCGCTTGGGTGGAGA
GGCTATTCGGCTATGACTGGGCACAACAGACAATCGGCTGCTCTGATGCCGCCGTGTTCCGGCTGTCAGC
GCAGGGGCGCCCGGTTCTTTTTGTCAAGACCGACCTGTCCGGTGCCCTGAATGAACTGCAGGACGAGGCA
GCGCGGCTATCGTGGCTGGCCACGACGGGCGTTCCTTGCGCAGCTGTGCTCGACGTTGTCACTGAAGCGG
GAAGGGACTGGCTGCTATTGGGCGAAGTGCCGGGGCAGGATCTCCTGTCATCTCACCTTGCTCCTGCCGA
GAAAGTATCCATCATGGCTGATGCAATGCGGCGGCTGCATACGCTTGATCCGGCTACCTGCCCATTCGAC
CACCAAGCGAAACATCGCATCGAGCGAGCACGTACTCGGATGGAAGCCGGTCTTGTCGATCAGGATGATC
TGGACGAAGAGCATCAGGGGCTCGCGCCAGCCGAACTGTTCGCCAGGCTCAAGGCGCGCATGCCCGACGG
CGAGGATCTCGTCGTGACCCATGGCGATGCCTGCTTGCCGAATATCATGGTGGAAAATGGCCGCTTTTCT
GGATTCATCGACTGTGGCCGGCTGGGTGTGGCGGACCGCTATCAGGACATAGCGTTGGCTACCCGTGATA
TTGCTGAAGAGCTTGGCGGCGAATGGGCTGACCGCTTCCTCGTGCTTTACGGTATCGCCGCTCCCGATTC
GCAGCGCATCGCCTTCTATCGCCTTCTTGACGAGTTCTTCTGAGCGGGACTCTGGGGTTCGAAATGACCG
ACCAAGCGACGCCCAACCTGCCATCACGAGATTTCGATTCCACCGCCGCCTTCTATGAAAGGTTGGGCTT
CGGAATCGTTTTCCGGGACGCCGGCTGGATGATCCTCCAGCGCGGGGATCTCATGCTGGAGTTCTTCGCC
CACCCCAACTTGTTTATTGCAGCTTATAATGGTTACAAATAAAGCAATAGCATCACAAATTTCACAAATA
AAGCATTTTTTTCACTGCATTCTAGTTGTGGTTTGTCCAAACTCATCAATGTATCTTATCATGTCTGTAT
ACCGTCGACCTCTAGCTAGAGCTTGGCGTAATCATGGTCATAGCTGTTTCCTGTGTGAAATTGTTATCCG
CTCACAATTCCACACAACATACGAGCCGGAAGCATAAAGTGTAAAGCCTGGGGTGCCTAATGAGTGAGCT
AACTCACATTAATTGCGTTGCGCTCACTGCCCGCTTTCCAGTCGGGAAACCTGTCGTGCCAGCTGCATTA
ATGAATCGGCCAACGCGCGGGGAGAGGCGGTTTGCGTATTGGGCGCTCTTCCGCTTCCTCGCTCACTGAC
TCGCTGCGCTCGGTCGTTCGGCTGCGGCGAGCGGTATCAGCTCACTCAAAGGCGGTAATACGGTTATCCA
CAGAATCAGGGGATAACGCAGGAAAGAACATGTGAGCAAAAGGCCAGCAAAAGGCCAGGAACCGTAAAAA
GGCCGCGTTGCTGGCGTTTTTCCATAGGCTCCGCCCCCCTGACGAGCATCACAAAAATCGACGCTCAAGT
CAGAGGTGGCGAAACCCGACAGGACTATAAAGATACCAGGCGTTTCCCCCTGGAAGCTCCCTCGTGCGCT
CTCCTGTTCCGACCCTGCCGCTTACCGGATACCTGTCCGCCTTTCTCCCTTCGGGAAGCGTGGCGCTTTC
TCATAGCTCACGCTGTAGGTATCTCAGTTCGGTGTAGGTCGTTCGCTCCAAGCTGGGCTGTGTGCACGAA
CCCCCCGTTCAGCCCGACCGCTGCGCCTTATCCGGTAACTATCGTCTTGAGTCCAACCCGGTAAGACACG
ACTTATCGCCACTGGCAGCAGCCACTGGTAACAGGATTAGCAGAGCGAGGTATGTAGGCGGTGCTACAGA
GTTCTTGAAGTGGTGGCCTAACTACGGCTACACTAGAAGAACAGTATTTGGTATCTGCGCTCTGCTGAAG
CCAGTTACCTTCGGAAAAAGAGTTGGTAGCTCTTGATCCGGCAAACAAACCACCGCTGGTAGCGGTGGTT
TTTTTGTTTGCAAGCAGCAGATTACGCGCAGAAAAAAAGGATCTCAAGAAGATCCTTTGATCTTTTCTAC
GGGGTCTGACGCTCAGTGGAACGAAAACTCACGTTAAGGGATTTTGGTCATGAGATTATCAAAAAGGATC
TTCACCTAGATCCTTTTAAATTAAAAATGAAGTTTTAAATCAATCTAAAGTATATATGAGTAAACTTGGT
CTGACAGTTACCAATGCTTAATCAGTGAGGCACCTATCTCAGCGATCTGTCTATTTCGTTCATCCATAGT
TGCCTGACTCCCCGTCGTGTAGATAACTACGATACGGGAGGGCTTACCATCTGGCCCCAGTGCTGCAATG
ATACCGCGAGACCCACGCTCACCGGCTCCAGATTTATCAGCAATAAACCAGCCAGCCGGAAGGGCCGAGC
GCAGAAGTGGTCCTGCAACTTTATCCGCCTCCATCCAGTCTATTAATTGTTGCCGGGAAGCTAGAGTAAG
TAGTTCGCCAGTTAATAGTTTGCGCAACGTTGTTGCCATTGCTACAGGCATCGTGGTGTCACGCTCGTCG
TTTGGTATGGCTTCATTCAGCTCCGGTTCCCAACGATCAAGGCGAGTTACATGATCCCCCATGTTGTGCA
AAAAAGCGGTTAGCTCCTTCGGTCCTCCGATCGTTGTCAGAAGTAAGTTGGCCGCAGTGTTATCACTCAT
GGTTATGGCAGCACTGCATAATTCTCTTACTGTCATGCCATCCGTAAGATGCTTTTCTGTGACTGGTGAG
TACTCAACCAAGTCATTCTGAGAATAGTGTATGCGGCGACCGAGTTGCTCTTGCCCGGCGTCAATACGGG
ATAATACCGCGCCACATAGCAGAACTTTAAAAGTGCTCATCATTGGAAAACGTTCTTCGGGGCGAAAACT
CTCAAGGATCTTACCGCTGTTGAGATCCAGTTCGATGTAACCCACTCGTGCACCCAACTGATCTTCAGCA
TCTTTTACTTTCACCAGCGTTTCTGGGTGAGCAAAAACAGGAAGGCAAAATGCCGCAAAAAAGGGAATAA
GGGCGACACGGAAATGTTGAATACTCATACTCTTCCTTTTTCAATATTATTGAAGCATTTATCAGGGTTA
TTGTCTCATGAGCGGATACATATTTGAATGTATTTAGAAAAATAAACAAATAGGGGTTCCGCGCACATTT
CCCCGAAAAG
Features (pLannotate 1.2.2; 22 found; start..end, strand, type, name):
     42..94      -  misc_feature   bom (fragment): basis of mobility region from pBR322
    249..628     +  enhancer       CMV enhancer: human cytomegalovirus immediate early enhancer
    629..832     +  promoter       CMV promoter: human cytomegalovirus (CMV) immediate early promoter
    828..861     +  LTR            5' LTR (truncated) (fragment): truncated 5' long terminal repeat (LTR) from HIV-1
    877..895     +  promoter       T7 promoter: promoter for bacteriophage T7 RNA polymerase
    979..1929    +  CDS            APOE: APOE_HUMAN - Experimental evidence at protein level: Swiss-Prot protein existence level 1. (Microbial infection) Through its interaction with HCV envelope glycoprotein E2, participates in the attachment of HCV to HSPGs and other receptors (LDLr, VLDLr, and SR-B1) on the cell surface and to the assembly, maturation and infectivity of HCV viral particles (PubMed:25122793, PubMed:29695434). This interaction is probably promoted via the up-regulation of cellular autophagy by the virus (PubMed:29695434). From Homo sapiens (Human).
   2060..2077    +  misc_feature   MCS (fragment): pUC18/19 multiple cloning site
   2086..2104    -  promoter       SP6 promoter: promoter for bacteriophage SP6 RNA polymerase
   2130..2354    +  polyA_signal   bGH poly(A) signal: bovine growth hormone polyadenylation signal
   2358..2379    +  promoter       SV40 promoter (fragment): SV40 enhancer and early promoter
   2400..2828    +  rep_origin     f1 ori (sequence partly withheld): f1 bacteriophage origin of replication; arrow indicates direction of (+) strand synthesis
   2842..3171    +  promoter       SV40 promoter: SV40 enhancer and early promoter
   3238..4029    +  CDS            neo: KKA2_KLEPN - Also known as kan, nptII. Experimental evidence at protein level: Swiss-Prot protein existence level 1. Resistance to kanamycin, neomycin, paromomycin, ribostamycin, butirosin and gentamicin B. From Klebsiella pneumoniae.
   4053..4211    +  CDS            ble (fragment): BLE_KLEPN - Experimental evidence at protein level: Swiss-Prot protein existence level 1. Binding protein with a strong affinity to the bleomycin family of antibiotics. Binds to CL990; an antimitotic-antibiotic compound. From Klebsiella pneumoniae.
   4206..4327    +  polyA_signal   SV40 poly(A) signal: SV40 polyadenylation signal
   4400..4416    -  protein_bind   lac operator: The lac repressor binds to the lac operator to inhibit transcription in E. coli. This inhibition can be relieved by adding lactose or isopropyl-β-D-thiogalactopyranoside (IPTG). lac repressor encoded by lacI
   4424..4454    -  promoter       lac promoter: promoter for the E. coli lac operon
   4469..4490    -  protein_bind   CAP binding site: CAP binding activates transcription in the presence of cAMP. E. coli catabolite activator protein
   4503..4595    -  CDS            lacI (fragment): lac repressor; lacI; The lac repressor binds to the lac operator to inhibit transcription in E. coli. This inhibition can be relieved by adding lactose or isopropyl-β-D-thiogalactopyranoside (IPTG).
   4778..5366    -  rep_origin     ori: high-copy-number ColE1/pMB1/pBR322/pUC origin of replication
   5537..6397    -  CDS            AmpR: β-lactamase; bla; confers resistance to ampicillin, carbenicillin, and related antibiotics
   6398..6502    -  promoter       AmpR promoter: bla
