[The description below was written by a language model from this plasmid's Addgene catalogue record and pLannotate feature annotations shown in this document.]
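Description:
pcDNA3-ApoE4 is a mammalian expression plasmid of about 6.5 kb that carries the coding sequence for the E4 isoform of human apolipoprotein E (APOE). The backbone is recorded as "pDNA3", and together with the plasmid name and the feature layout this points to the pcDNA3 family. It is propagated in E. coli through a high-copy ColE1/pUC-type origin and selected with ampicillin via the β-lactamase gene and its own promoter. An f1 origin is also present, which allows production of single-stranded DNA. For selection in mammalian cells, the plasmid has a neomycin phosphotransferase cassette driven by the SV40 enhancer/early promoter and ended by an SV40 polyadenylation signal, which confers G418 resistance. Short fragments annotated as bom, ble, lacI, the lac promoter/operator and an HIV-1 LTR look like backbone remnants or incidental sequence matches rather than functional modules.

The expression unit places the roughly 950 bp APOE open reading frame downstream of the human cytomegalovirus immediate-early enhancer and promoter, with a bovine growth hormone polyadenylation signal for 3' end processing. This arrangement gives strong constitutive transcription in transfected mammalian cells. T7 and SP6 phage promoters flank the insert in opposing orientations and can be used for in vitro transcription or as sequencing priming sites. No epitope tag or reporter is annotated, so the protein appears to be expressed untagged, and the cloning method is not recorded.

The stated purpose is expression of ApoE4 in mammalian cells. The associated publication compared how human APOE isoforms influence amyloid deposition and neurotoxicity in mouse brain, which suggests use in isoform comparisons relevant to Alzheimer's disease research.
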