Addgene plasmid #197148: pcDNA3-ApoE4
Purpose: Expresses ApoE4 in Mammalian cell
Depositing lab: Bradley Hyman. Depositing organization: Massachusetts General Hospital. Publication: Gene transfer of human Apoe isoforms results in differential modulation of amyloid deposition and neurotoxicity in mouse brain. Hudry E, Dashkoff J, Roe AD, Takeda S, Koffie RM, Hashimoto T, Scheel M, Spires-Jones T, Arbel-Ornath M, Betensky R, Davidson BL, Hyman BT. Sci Transl Med. 2013 Nov 20;5(212):212ra161. doi: 10.1126/scitranslmed.3007000. PubMed 24259049.
Backbone
  Vector backbone: pDNA3
  Vector type: Mammalian Expression
Growth in bacteria
  Bacterial resistance: Ampicillin, 100 μg/mL
  Growth temperature: 37°C
  Growth strain: DH5alpha
  Copy number: Unknown
Gene/Insert
  Gene/Insert name: ApoE4
  Species: H. sapiens (human)
  GenBank ID: NG_007084.2
  Entrez Gene: APOE (a.k.a. AD2, APO-E, ApoE4, LDLCQ5, LPG)
  Promoter: CMV
  Cloning method: Unknown
  Sequencing primers: 5′ CMVF
Terms and licenses: Academic/Nonprofit Terms; Industry Terms: Not Available to Industry
How to cite: pcDNA3-ApoE4 was a gift from Bradley Hyman (Addgene plasmid # 197148 ; http://n2t.net/addgene:197148 ; RRID:Addgene_197148)
